>Addgene plasmid #139148 | pJBL6671 | addgene full sequence | sequence record 275185 | Addgene NGS Result
CTGAAACCTCAGGCATTTGAGAAGCACACGGTCACACTGCTTCCGGTAGTCAATAAACCGGTAAACCAGC
AATAGACATAAGCGGCTATTTAACGACCCTGCCCTGAACCGACGACCGGGTCATCGTGGCCGGATCTTGC
GGCCCCTCGGCTTGAACGAATTGTTAGACATTATTTGCCGACTACCTTGGTGATCTCGCCTTTCACGTAG
TGGACAAATTCTTCCAACTGATCTGCGCGCGAGGCCAAGCGATCTTCTTCTTGTCCAAGATAAGCCTGTC
TAGCTTCAAGTATGACGGGCTGATACTGGGCCGGCAGGCGCTCCATTGCCCAGTCGGCAGCGACATCCTT
CGGCGCGATTTTGCCGGTTACTGCGCTGTACCAAATGCGGGACAACGTAAGCACTACATTTCGCTCATCG
CCAGCCCAGTCGGGCGGCGAGTTCCATAGCGTTAAGGTTTCATTTAGCGCCTCAAATAGATCCTGTTCAG
GAACCGGATCAAAGAGTTCCTCCGCCGCTGGACCTACCAAGGCAACGCTATGTTCTCTTGCTTTTGTCAG
CAAGATAGCCAGATCAATGTCGATCGTGGCTGGCTCGAAGATACCTGCAAGAATGTCATTGCGCTGCCAT
TCTCCAAATTGCAGTTCGCGCTTAGCTGGATAACGCCACGGAATGATGTCGTCGTGCACAACAATGGTGA
CTTCTACAGCGCGGAGAATCTCGCTCTCTCCAGGGGAAGCCGAAGTTTCCAAAAGGTCGTTGATCAAAGC
TCGCCGCGTTGTTTCATCAAGCCTTACGGTCACCGTAACCAGCAAATCAATATCACTGTGTGGCTTCAGG
CCGCCATCCACTGCGGAGCCGTACAAATGTACGGCCAGCAACGTCGGTTCGAGATGGCGCTCGATGACGC
CAACTACCTCTGATAGTTGAGTCGATACTTCGGCGATCACCGCTTCCCTCATACTCTTCCTTTTTCAATA
TTATTGAAGCATTTATCAGGGTTATTGTCTCATGAGCGGATACATATTTGAATGTATTTAGAAAAATAAA
CAAATAGCTAGCTCACTCGGTCGCTACGCTCCGGGCGTGAGACTGCGGCGGGCGCTGCGGACACATACAA
AGTTACCCACAGATTCCGTGGATAAGCAGGGGACTAACATGTGAGGCAAAACAGCAGGGCCGCGCCGGTG
GCGTTTTTCCATAGGCTCCGCCCTCCTGCCAGAGTTCACATAAACAGACGCTTTTCCGGTGCATCTGTGG
GAGCCGTTAGGCTCAACCATGAATCTGACAGTACGGGCGAAACCCGACAGGACTTAAAGATCCCCACCGT
TTCCGGCGGGTCGCTCCCTCTTGCGCTCTCCTGTTCCGACCCTGCCGTTTACCGGATACCTGTTCCGCCT
TTCTCCCTTACGGGAAGTGTGGCGCTTTCTCATAGCTCACACACTGGTATCTCGGCTCGGTGTAGGTCGT
TCGCTCCAAGCTGGGCTGTAAGCAAGAACTCCCCGTTCAGCCCGACTGCTGCGCCTTATCCGGTAACTGT
TCACTTGAGTCCAACCCGGAAAAGCACGGTAAAACGCCACTGGCAGCAGCCATTGGTAACTGGGAGTTCG
CAGAGGATTTGTTTAGCTAAACACGCGGTTGCTCTTGAAGTGTGCGCCAAAGTCCGGCTACACTGGAAGG
ACAGATTTGGTTGCTGTGCTCTGCGAAAGCCAGTTACCACGGTTAAGTCAGTTGGGGAACTGCTTAACCT
TCGATCAAACCACCTCCCCAGGTGGTTTTTTCGTTTACAGGGCAAAAGATTACGCGCAGAAAAAAAGGAT
CTCAAGAAGATCCTTTGATCTTTTCTACTGAACCGCTCTAGATTTCAGTGCAATTTATCTCTTCAAATGT
AGCACCTGAAGTCAGCCCCATACGATATAAGTTGTAATTCTCATGTTAGTCATGCCCCGCGCCCACAGGA
AGGAGCTGACTGGGTTGAAGGCTCTCAAGGGCATCGGTCGAGATCCCGGTGCCTAATGAGTGAGCTAACT
TACATTAATTGCGTTGCGCGAATTCACGAGATCTGCGGATGGGCAGTATTGGCGCTGAACGCCTGCTGGC
GCGTATTCGTGGCGGCGTTTGTTGATACCGGCATCGGTCCGCTCATCGTCAATGGTCGAGTCCGCAAAGT
GATTGCTTCACATATCGGCACCAACCCGGAAACAGGTCGGCGCATGATATCTGGTGAGATGGACGTCGTT
CTGGTGCCGCAAGGTACGCTAATCGAGCAAATTCGCTGTGGTGGAGCTGGACTTGGTGGTTTTCTCACCC
CAACGGGTGTCGGCACCGTCGTAGAGGAAGGCAAACAGACACTGACACTCGACGGTAAAACCTGGCTGCT
CGAACGCCCACTGCGCGCCGACCTGGCGCTAATTCGTGCTCATCGTTGCGACACACTTGGCAACCTGACC
TATCAACTTAGCGCCCGCAACTTTAACCCCCTGATAGCCCTTGCGGCTGATATCACGCTGGTAGAGCCAG
ATGAACTGGTCGAAACCGGCGAGCTGCAACCTGACCATATTGTCACCCCTGGTGCCGTTATCGACCACAT
CATCGTTTCACAGGAGAGCAAATACCATCCTCAATCTCTACCTACTCTCACTTACTCTTATCCTGCGGGG
AATGTATACAGTTCATGTATATATTCCCCGCTTTTTTTTTGGATCTAGGAGGAAGGATCTATGGCGAGTA
GCGAAGACGTTATCAAAGAGTTCATGCGTTTCAAAGTTCGTATGGAAGGTTCCGTTAACGGTCACGAGTT
CGAAATCGAAGGTGAAGGTGAAGGTCGTCCGTACGAAGGTACCCAGACCGCTAAACTGAAAGTTACCAAA
GGTGGTCCGCTGCCGTTCGCTTGGGACATCCTGTCCCCGCAGTTCCAGTACGGTTCCAAAGCTTACGTTA
AACACCCGGCTGACATCCCGGACTACCTGAAACTGTCCTTCCCGGAAGGTTTCAAATGGGAACGTGTTAT
GAACTTCGAAGACGGTGGTGTTGTTACCGTTACCCAGGACTCCTCCCTGCAAGACGGTGAGTTCATCTAC
AAAGTTAAACTGCGTGGTACCAACTTCCCGTCCGACGGTCCGGTTATGCAGAAAAAAACCATGGGTTGGG
AAGCTTCCACCGAACGTATGTACCCGGAAGACGGTGCTCTGAAAGGTGAAATCAAAATGCGTCTGAAACT
GAAAGACGGTGGTCACTACGACGCTGAAGTTAAAACCACCTACATGGCTAAAAAACCGGTTCAGCTGCCG
GGTGCTTACAAAACCGACATCAAACTGGACATCACCTCCCACAACGAAGACTACACCATCGTTGAACAGT
ACGAACGTGCTGAAGGTCGTCACTCCACCGGTGCTTAAGGATCCAAACTCGAGTAAGGATCTCCAGGCAT
CAAATAAAACGAAAGGCTCAGTCGAAAGACTGGGCCTTTCGTTTTATCTGTTGTTTGTCGGTGAACGCTC
TCTACTAGAGTCACACTGGCTCACCTTCGGGTGGGCCTTTCTGCGTTTATA
Features (pLannotate 1.2.2; 9 found; start..end, strand, type, name):
    171..962     -  CDS            SmR: aminoglycoside adenylyltransferase (Murphy, 1985); aadA; confers resistance to spectinomycin and streptomycin
    963..1054    -  promoter       AmpR promoter: bla
   1102..1840    -  rep_origin     CloDF13 ori: Plasmids containing the CloDF13 (CDF) origin of replication can be propagated in E. coli cells that contain additional plasmids with compatible origins.
   1937..2001    -  CDS            TcR (fragment): tetracycline efflux protein; tet; confers resistance to tetracycline
   2016..2037    -  protein_bind   CAP binding site: CAP binding activates transcription in the presence of cAMP. E. coli catabolite activator protein
   2115..2612    +  CDS            atoD (fragment): ATOD_ECOLI - Experimental evidence at protein level: Swiss-Prot protein existence level 1. From Escherichia coli (strain K12).
   2721..3398    +  CDS            mRFP1: monomeric derivative of DsRed (Campbell et al., 2002)
   3431..3502    +  terminator     rrnB T1 terminator: transcription terminator T1 from the E. coli rrnB gene
   3518..3545    +  terminator     T7Te terminator: phage T7 early transcription terminator
