[The description below was written by a language model from this plasmid's Addgene catalogue record and pLannotate feature annotations shown in this document.]
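Description:
pJBL6671 is a small (about 3.6 kb) bacterial expression plasmid built on a CloDF13 (CDF) backbone for use in E. coli. It replicates from the CloDF13 origin, recorded as low copy, which is compatible with other common origins and so allows the plasmid to be co-maintained with partner plasmids in the same cell. Selection is by spectinomycin, provided by the aadA aminoglycoside adenylyltransferase gene (also conferring streptomycin resistance), which the annotation places directly downstream of a bla-type AmpR promoter. A short tetracycline-resistance gene fragment and a CAP binding site next to the origin appear to be backbone remnants rather than functional parts.

The payload is described as PatoA – TARGET8 – mCherry: a red fluorescent reporter placed under an E. coli promoter region named for atoA, with a "TARGET8" element between the promoter and the coding sequence. The automated annotation does not mark the promoter or the TARGET8 element explicitly. It does detect a roughly 500 bp fragment of atoD on the same strand just upstream of the reporter, consistent with native ato-operon sequence having been cloned as the promoter region. The reporter ORF is labelled mRFP1 by the annotation tool, whereas the catalogue entry calls it mCherry; mCherry is an mRFP1 derivative, so this is probably a nearest-match call. Transcription is terminated by tandem rrnB T1 and T7Te terminators.

The associated publication concerns riboregulated switchable feedback promoters, which suggests that TARGET8 is an RNA regulator target sequence that gates promoter output in response to a trans-acting RNA supplied from another plasmid, with fluorescence as the readout. The record itself does not spell out this mechanism.
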