Addgene plasmid #139148: pJBL6671
Purpose: PatoA - TARGET8 - mCherry
Depositing lab: Julius Lucks. Depositing organization: Northwestern University. Publication: Dynamic Control of Gene Expression with Riboregulated Switchable Feedback Promoters. Glasscock CJ, Biggs BW, Lazar JT, Arnold JH, Burdette LA, Valdes A, Kang MK, Tullman-Ercek D, Tyo KEJ, Lucks JB. ACS Synth Biol. 2021 May 21;10(5):1199-1213. doi: 10.1021/acssynbio.1c00015. Epub 2021 Apr 9. PubMed 33834762.
Backbone
  Vector backbone: CloCDF
  Vector type: Bacterial Expression
Growth in bacteria
  Bacterial resistance: Spectinomycin, 50 μg/mL
  Growth temperature: 37°C
  Growth strain: NEB Stable
  Copy number: Low Copy
Gene/Insert
  Gene/Insert name: mCherry
  Species: Synthetic
  Mutation: N/A
  Cloning method: Gibson Cloning
Terms and licenses: Academic/Nonprofit Terms; Industry Terms: Not Available to Industry
Depositor comments: Please visit https://www.biorxiv.org/content/10.1101/529180v1 for bioRxiv preprint.
How to cite: pJBL6671 was a gift from Julius Lucks (Addgene plasmid # 139148 ; http://n2t.net/addgene:139148 ; RRID:Addgene_139148)
